Addgene plasmid #163175: pKLV2-U6gRNA5(hWWTR1-W2B)-PGKpuro2ABFP-W
Purpose: Lentiviral gRNA plasmid targeting human WWTR1 gene, co-expression of BFP tag
Depositing lab: Sok Ching Cheong. Depositing organization: Cancer Research Malaysia. Publication: Genome-wide CRISPR screens of oral squamous cell carcinoma reveal fitness genes in the Hippo pathway. Chai AWY, Yee PS, Price S, Yee SM, Lee HM, Tiong VK, Goncalves E, Behan FM, Bateson J, Gilbert J, Tan AC, McDermott U, Garnett MJ, Cheong SC. Elife. 2020 Sep 29;9. pii: 57761. doi: 10.7554/eLife.57761. PubMed 32990596.
Backbone
  Vector backbone: pKLV2-U6gRNA5(BbsI)-PGKpuro2ABFP-W
  Total vector size (bp): 8650
  Modifications to backbone: Used BbsI enzyme to clone in gRNA targeting human WWTR1 gene
  Vector type: Mammalian Expression, Lentiviral, CRISPR
  Selectable markers: Puromycin
Growth in bacteria
  Bacterial resistance: Ampicillin, 100 μg/mL
  Growth temperature: 37°C
  Growth strain: NEB Stable
  Copy number: Unknown
Gene/Insert
  Gene/Insert name: WWTR1 (alt name: TAZ)
  gRNA/shRNA sequence: GAGGATTCGAATGCGCCAAG
  Species: H. sapiens (human)
  Entrez Gene: WWTR1 (a.k.a. TAZ)
  Promoter: U6
  Tag / fusion protein: BFP
  Cloning method: Restriction Enzyme; 5′ cloning site BbsI (destroyed during cloning); 3′ cloning site BbsI (destroyed during cloning)
  Sequencing primers: 5′ AGATAATTAGAATTAATTTGACTG
Terms and licenses: Academic/Nonprofit Terms; Industry Terms: Not Available to Industry
How to cite: pKLV2-U6gRNA5(hWWTR1-W2B)-PGKpuro2ABFP-W was a gift from Sok Ching Cheong (Addgene plasmid # 163175 ; http://n2t.net/addgene:163175 ; RRID:Addgene_163175)
