[The description below was written by a language model from this plasmid's Addgene catalogue record and pLannotate feature annotations shown in this document.]
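Description:
pKLV2-U6gRNA5(hWWTR1-W2B)-PGKpuro2ABFP-W is an 8,650 bp HIV-1-based lentiviral CRISPR guide RNA vector derived from the pKLV2-U6gRNA5(BbsI)-PGKpuro2ABFP-W backbone. A guide sequence targeting human WWTR1 (also known as TAZ, a Hippo pathway effector) was inserted between the backbone's BbsI sites, which were destroyed in the process. The plasmid is propagated in E. coli through a high-copy ColE1/pUC-type origin with ampicillin selection. It also carries an f1 origin and remnants of a lac/lacZα cloning region flanked by T3 and T7 promoters.

The viral genome is transcribed in packaging cells from a CMV enhancer/promoter placed upstream of a truncated 5' LTR. This chimeric arrangement is typical of Tat-independent lentiviral transfer vectors. The Ψ packaging signal with a partial gag sequence, the RRE and the cPPT/CTS support encapsidation, Rev-dependent nuclear export and efficient transduction. A second truncated LTR followed by a bGH polyadenylation signal closes the transfer cassette.

Between the LTRs, a human U6 RNA polymerase III promoter drives the WWTR1 guide fused to a Streptococcus pyogenes Cas9 scaffold, which is annotated as a tracrRNA fragment. Downstream, a mouse PGK promoter expresses puromycin N-acetyltransferase and TagBFP. The construct name indicates these are joined by a 2A peptide, although the table does not annotate that linker. A WPRE enhances expression of this transcript.

Transduced cells can therefore be selected with puromycin or tracked by blue fluorescence. No Cas9 is encoded, so the nuclease must be supplied separately. The vector was deposited in connection with CRISPR fitness screens in oral squamous cell carcinoma and serves for targeted disruption of WWTR1 in human cells.
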