Features (pLannotate 1.2.2; 28 found; start..end, strand, type, name):
      1..181     +  LTR            5' LTR (truncated): truncated 5' long terminal repeat (LTR) from HIV-1
    228..353     +  misc_feature   HIV-1 Ψ: packaging signal of human immunodeficiency virus type 1
    337..675     +  CDS            HIV-1 gag (fragment): gag protein from human immunodeficiency virus 1; gag
    852..1085    +  misc_feature   RRE: The Rev response element (RRE) of HIV-1 allows for Rev-dependent mRNA export from the nucleus to the cytoplasm.
   1462..1562    +  CDS            Rev (fragment): human immunodeficiency virus 1 (HIV-1) Rev protein; rev; enhances nuclear export of unspliced and incompletely spliced viral mRNAs
   1612..1729    +  misc_feature   cPPT/CTS: central polypurine tract and central termination sequence of HIV-1
   1804..2044    +  promoter       U6 promoter: RNA polymerase III promoter for human U6 snRNA
   2091..2158    +  misc_RNA       tracrRNA (fragment): trans-activating CRISPR RNA for the Streptococcus pyogenes CRISPR/Cas9 system
   2181..2680    +  promoter       PGK promoter: mouse phosphoglycerate kinase 1 promoter
   2720..3316    +  CDS            PuroR (fragment): puromycin N-acetyltransferase; pac from Streptomyces; confers resistance to puromycin
   3389..4087    +  CDS            TagBFP: TagBFP is a basic (constitutively fluorescent) blue fluorescent protein published in 2008, derived from Entacmaea quadricolor. It is reported to be a very rapidly-maturing monomer with very low acid sensitivity.
   4099..4685    +  misc_feature   WPRE: woodchuck hepatitis virus posttranscriptional regulatory element
   4679..4825    +  CDS            nef (fragment): NEF_HV1LA - Experimental evidence at protein level: Swiss-Prot protein existence level 1. Extracellular Nef protein targets CD4(+) T-lymphocytes for apoptosis by interacting with CXCR4 surface receptors. From Human immunodeficiency virus type 1 group M subtype B (isolate Lai) (HIV-1).
   4833..5011    +  LTR            5' LTR (truncated): truncated 5' long terminal repeat (LTR) from HIV-1
   5037..5148    +  polyA_signal   bGH poly(A) signal: bovine growth hormone polyadenylation signal
   5287..5305    -  promoter       T3 promoter: promoter for bacteriophage T3 RNA polymerase
   5350..5366    -  protein_bind   lac operator: The lac repressor binds to the lac operator to inhibit transcription in E. coli. This inhibition can be relieved by adding lactose or isopropyl-β-D-thiogalactopyranoside (IPTG). lac repressor encoded by lacI
   5374..5404    -  promoter       lac promoter: promoter for the E. coli lac operon
   5419..5440    -  protein_bind   CAP binding site: CAP binding activates transcription in the presence of cAMP. E. coli catabolite activator protein
   5453..5545    -  CDS            lacI (fragment): lac repressor; lacI; The lac repressor binds to the lac operator to inhibit transcription in E. coli. This inhibition can be relieved by adding lactose or isopropyl-β-D-thiogalactopyranoside (IPTG).
   5728..6316    -  rep_origin     ori: high-copy-number ColE1/pMB1/pBR322/pUC origin of replication
   6487..7347    -  CDS            AmpR: β-lactamase; bla; confers resistance to ampicillin, carbenicillin, and related antibiotics
   7348..7452    -  promoter       AmpR promoter: bla
   7505..7933    -  rep_origin     f1 ori (sequence partly withheld): f1 bacteriophage origin of replication; arrow indicates direction of (+) strand synthesis
   7938..8093    -  CDS            lacZα (fragment): LacZα fragment of β-galactosidase; lacZ fragment
   8101..8119    +  promoter       T7 promoter: promoter for bacteriophage T7 RNA polymerase
   8133..8433    +  enhancer       CMV enhancer: human cytomegalovirus immediate early enhancer
   8434..8633    +  promoter       CMV promoter: human cytomegalovirus (CMV) immediate early promoter
>Addgene plasmid #163175 | pKLV2-U6gRNA5(hWWTR1-W2B)-PGKpuro2ABFP-W | addgene full sequence | sequence record 372363 | Addgene NGS Result
GGGTCTCTCTGGTTAGACCAGATCTGAGCCTGGGAGCTCTCTGGCTAACTAGGGAACCCACTGCTTAAGC
CTCAATAAAGCTTGCCTTGAGTGCTTCAAGTAGTGTGTGCCCGTCTGTTGTGTGACTCTGGTAACTAGAG
ATCCCTCAGACCCTTTTAGTCAGTGTGGAAAATCTCTAGCAGTGGCGCCCGAACAGGGACTTGAAAGCGA
AAGGGAAACCAGAGGAGCTCTCTCGACGCAGGACTCGGCTTGCTGAAGCGCGCACGGCAAGAGGCGAGGG
GCGGCGACTGGTGAGTACGCCAAAAATTTTGACTAGCGGAGGCTAGAAGGAGAGAGATGGGTGCGAGAGC
GTCAGTATTAAGCGGGGGAGAATTAGATCGCGATGGGAAAAAATTCGGTTAAGGCCAGGGGGAAAGAAAA
AATATAAATTAAAACATATAGTATGGGCAAGCAGGGAGCTAGAACGATTCGCAGTTAATCCTGGCCTGTT
AGAAACATCAGAAGGCTGTAGACAAATACTGGGACAGCTACAACCATCCCTTCAGACAGGATCAGAAGAA
CTTAGATCATTATATAATACAGTAGCAACCCTCTATTGTGTGCATCAAAGGATAGAGATAAAAGACACCA
AGGAAGCTTTAGACAAGATAGAGGAAGAGCAAAACAAAAGTAAGACCACCGCACAGCAAGCGGCCGGCCG
CGCTGATCTTCAGACCTGGAGGAGGAGATATGAGGGACAATTGGAGAAGTGAATTATATAAATATAAAGT
AGTAAAAATTGAACCATTAGGAGTAGCACCCACCAAGGCAAAGAGAAGAGTGGTGCAGAGAGAAAAAAGA
GCAGTGGGAATAGGAGCTTTGTTCCTTGGGTTCTTGGGAGCAGCAGGAAGCACTATGGGCGCAGCGTCAA
TGACGCTGACGGTACAGGCCAGACAATTATTGTCTGGTATAGTGCAGCAGCAGAACAATTTGCTGAGGGC
TATTGAGGCGCAACAGCATCTGTTGCAACTCACAGTCTGGGGCATCAAGCAGCTCCAGGCAAGAATCCTG
GCTGTGGAAAGATACCTAAAGGATCAACAGCTCCTGGGGATTTGGGGTTGCTCTGGAAAACTCATTTGCA
CCACTGCTGTGCCTTGGAATGCTAGTTGGAGTAATAAATCTCTGGAACAGATTTGGAATCACACGACCTG
GATGGAGTGGGACAGAGAAATTAACAATTACACAAGCTTAATACACTCCTTAATTGAAGAATCGCAAAAC
CAGCAAGAAAAGAATGAACAAGAATTATTGGAATTAGATAAATGGGCAAGTTTGTGGAATTGGTTTAACA
TAACAAATTGGCTGTGGTATATAAAATTATTCATAATGATAGTAGGAGGCTTGGTAGGTTTAAGAATAGT
TTTTGCTGTACTTTCTATAGTGAATAGAGTTAGGCAGGGATATTCACCATTATCGTTTCAGACCCACCTC
CCAACCCCGAGGGGACCCGACAGGCCCGAAGGAATAGAAGAAGAAGGTGGAGAGAGAGACAGAGACAGAT
CCATTCGATTAGTGAACGGATCGGCACTGCGTGCGCCAATTCTGCAGACAAATGGCAGTATTCATCCACA
ATTTTAAAAGAAAAGGGGGGATTGGGGGGTACAGTGCAGGGGAAAGAATAGTAGACATAATAGCAACAGA
CATACAAACTAAAGAATTACAAAAACAAATTACAAAAATTCAAAATTTTCGGGTTTATTACAGGGACAGC
AGAGATCCAGTTTGGTTAGTACCGGGCCCTACGCGTCCAAGGTCGGGCAGGAAGAGGGCCTATTTCCCAT
GATTCCTTCATATTTGCATATACGATACAAGGCTGTTAGAGAGATAATTAGAATTAATTTGACTGTAAAC
ACAAAGATATTAGTACAAAATACGTGACGTAGAAAGTAATAATTTCTTGGGTAGTTTGCAGTTTTAAAAT
TATGTTTTAAAATGGACTATCATATGCTTACCGTAACTTGAAAGTATTTCGATTTCTTGGCTTTATATAT
CTTGTGGAAAGGACGAAACACCGAGGATTCGAATGCGCCAAGGTTTAAGAGCTATGCTGGAAACAGCATA
GCAAGTTTAAATAAGGCTAGTCCGTTATCAACTTGAAAAAGTGGCACCGAGTCGGTGCTTTTTTTGGATC
CAATTCTACCGGGTAGGGGAGGCGCTTTTCCCAAGGCAGTCTGGAGCATGCGCTTTAGCAGCCCCGCTGG
GCACTTGGCGCTACACAAGTGGCCTCTGGCCTCGCACACATTCCACATCCACCGGTAGGCGCCAACCGGC
TCCGTTCTTTGGTGGCCCCTTCGCGCCACCTTCTACTCCTCCCCTAGTCAGGAAGTTCCCCCCCGCCCCG
CAGCTCGCGTCGTGCAGGACGTGACAAATGGAAGTAGCACGTCTCACTAGTCTCGTGCAGATGGACAGCA
CCGCTGAGCAATGGAAGCGGGTAGGCCTTTGGGGCAGCGGCCAATAGCAGCTTTGCTCCTTCGCTTTCTG
GGCTCAGAGGCTGGGAAGGGGTGGGTCCGGGGGCGGGCTCAGGGGCGGGCTCAGGGGCGGGGCGGGCGCC
CGAAGGTCCTCCGGAGGCCCGGCATTCTGCACGCTTCAAAAGCGCACGTCTGCCGCGCTGTTCTCCTCTT
CCTCATCTCCGGGCCTTTCGACCTGCATCCATCTAGATCTCGAGCAGCTGAAGCTTACCATGACCGAGTA
CAAGCCCACGGTGCGCCTCGCCACCCGCGACGACGTCCCCAGGGCCGTACGCACCCTCGCCGCCGCGTTC
GCCGACTACCCCGCCACGCGCCACACCGTCGATCCGGACCGCCACATCGAGCGGGTCACCGAGCTGCAAG
AACTCTTCCTCACGCGCGTCGGGCTCGACATCGGCAAGGTGTGGGTCGCGGACGACGGCGCCGCGGTGGC
GGTCTGGACCACGCCGGAGAGCGTCGAAGCGGGGGCGGTGTTCGCCGAGATCGGCCCGCGCATGGCCGAG
TTGAGCGGTTCCCGGCTGGCCGCGCAGCAACAGATGGAAGGCCTCCTGGCGCCGCACCGGCCCAAGGAGC
CCGCGTGGTTCCTGGCCACCGTCGGCGTCTCGCCCGACCACCAGGGCAAGGGTCTGGGCAGCGCCGTCGT
GCTCCCCGGAGTGGAGGCGGCCGAGCGCGCCGGGGTGCCCGCCTTCCTGGAGACCTCCGCGCCCCGCAAC
CTCCCCTTCTACGAGCGGCTCGGCTTCACCGTCACCGCCGACGTCGAGGTGCCCGAAGGACCGCGCACCT
GGTGCATGACCCGCAAGCCCGGTGCCGGCGGCGGGTCCGGAGGAGAGGGCAGAGGAAGTCTCCTAACATG
CGGTGACGTGGAGGAGAATCCTGGCCCAATGAGCGAGCTGATTAAGGAGAACATGCACATGAAGCTGTAC
ATGGAGGGCACCGTGGACAACCATCACTTCAAGTGCACATCCGAGGGCGAAGGCAAGCCCTACGAGGGCA
CCCAGACCATGAGAATCAAGGTGGTCGAGGGCGGCCCTCTCCCCTTCGCCTTCGACATCCTGGCTACTAG
CTTCCTCTACGGCAGCAAGACCTTCATCAACCACACCCAGGGCATCCCCGACTTCTTCAAGCAGTCCTTC
CCTGAGGGCTTCACATGGGAGAGAGTCACCACATACGAGGACGGGGGCGTGCTGACCGCTACCCAGGACA
CCAGCCTCCAGGACGGCTGCCTCATCTACAACGTCAAGATCAGAGGGGTGAACTTCACATCCAACGGCCC
TGTGATGCAGAAGAAAACACTCGGCTGGGAGGCCTTCACCGAGACGCTGTACCCCGCTGACGGCGGCCTG
GAAGGCAGAAACGACATGGCCCTGAAGCTCGTGGGCGGGAGCCATCTGATCGCAAACATCAAGACCACAT
ATAGATCCAAGAAACCCGCTAAGAACCTCAAGATGCCTGGCGTCTACTATGTGGACTACAGACTGGAAAG
AATCAAGGAGGCCAACAACGAGACCTACGTCGAGCAGCACGAGGTGGCAGTGGCCAGATACTGCGACCTC
CCTAGCAAACTGGGGCACAAGCTTAATTGAGCGGCCGCTCAACCTCTGGATTACAAAATTTGTGAAAGAT
TGACTGGTATTCTTAACTATGTTGCTCCTTTTACGCTATGTGGATACGCTGCTTTAATGCCTTTGTATCA
TGCTATTGCTTCCCGTATGGCTTTCATTTTCTCCTCCTTGTATAAATCCTGGTTGCTGTCTCTTTATGAG
GAGTTGTGGCCCGTTGTCAGGCAACGTGGCGTGGTGTGCACTGTGTTTGCTGACGCAACCCCCACTGGTT
GGGGCATTGCCACCACCTGTCAGCTCCTTTCCGGGACTTTCGCTTTCCCCCTCCCTATTGCCACGGCGGA
ACTCATCGCCGCCTGCCTTGCCCGCTGCTGGACAGGGGCTCGGCTGTTGGGCACTGACAATTCCGTGGTG
TTGTCGGGGAAATCATCGTCCTTTCCTTGGCTGCTCGCCTGTGTTGCCACCTGGATTCTGCGCGGGACGT
CCTTCTGCTACGTCCCTTCGGCCCTCAATCCAGCGGACCTTCCTTCCCGCGGCCTGCTGCCGGCTCTGCG
GCCTCTTCCGCGTCTACGCCTTCGCCCTCAGACGAGTCGGATCTCCCTTTGGGCCGCCTCCCCGCAGGTA
CCTTTAAGACCAATGACTTACAAGGCAGCTGTAGATCTTAGCCACTTTTTAAAAGAAAAGGGGGGACTGG
AAGGGCTAATTCACTCCCAAAGAAGTCAAGATCTGCTTTTTGCCTGTACTGGGTCTCTCTGGTTAGACCA
GAGTCTCTCTGGTTAGACCAGATCTGAGCCTGGGAGCTCTCTGGCTAACTAGGGAACCCACTGCTTAAGC
CTCAATAAAGCTTGCCTTGAGTGCTTCAAGTAGTGTGTGCCCGTCTGTTGTGTGACTCTGGTAACTAGAG
ATCCCTCAGACCCTTTTAGTCAGTGTGGAAAATCTCTAGCAGTTTAAACCCGCTGATCAGCCTCGACTGT
GCCTTCTAGTTGCCAGCCATCTGTTGTTTGCCCCTCCCCCGTGCCTTCCTTGACCCTGGAAGGTGCCACT
CCCACTGTCCTTTCCTAATAAAATGAGGAAATTGCATCGCATTGTCTGAGTAGGTGTCATTCTATTCTGG
GGGGTGGGGTGGGGCAGGACAGCAAGGGGGAGGATTGGGAAGTCAATAGCAGGCATGCTGGGGATGCGGT
GGGCTCTATGGGCGGCCGTTAATTAAGCTTTTGTTCCCTTTAGTGAGGGTTAATTGCGCGCTTGGCGTAA
TCATGGTCATAGCTGTTTCCTGTGTGAAATTGTTATCCGCTCACAATTCCACACAACATACGAGCCGGGA
GCATAAAGTGTAAAGCCTGGGGTGCCTAATGAGTGAGCTAACTCACATTAATTGCGTTGCGCTCACTGCC
CGCTTTCCAGTCGGGAAACCTGTCGTGCCAGCTGCATTAATGAATCGGCCAACGCGCGGGGAGAGGCGGT
TTGCGTATTGGGCGCTCTTCCGCTTCCTCGCTCACTGACTCGCTGCGCTCGGTCGTTCGGCTGCGGCGAG
CGGTATCAGCTCACTCAAAGGCGGTAATACGGTTATCCACAGAATCAGGGGATAACGCAGGAAAGAACAT
GTGAGCAAAAGGCCAGCAAAAGGCCAGGAACCGTAAAAAGGCCGCGTTGCTGGCGTTTTTCCATAGGCTC
CGCCCCCCTGACGAGCATCACAAAAATCGACGCTCAAGTCAGAGGTGGCGAAACCCGACAGGACTATAAA
GATACCAGGCGTTTCCCCCTGGAAGCTCCCTCGTGCGCTCTCCTGTTCCGACCCTGCCGCTTACCGGATA
CCTGTCCGCCTTTCTCCCTTCGGGAAGCGTGGCGCTTTCTCATAGCTCACGCTGTAGGTATCTCAGTTCG
GTGTAGGTCGTTCGCTCCAAGCTGGGCTGTGTGCACGAACCCCCCGTTCAGCCCGACCGCTGCGCCTTAT
CCGGTAACTATCGTCTTGAGTCCAACCCGGTAAGACACGACTTATCGCCACTGGCAGCAGCCACTGGTAA
CAGGATTAGCAGAGCGAGGTATGTAGGCGGTGCTACAGAGTTCTTGAAGTGGTGGCCTAACTACGGCTAC
ACTAGAAGAACAGTATTTGGTATCTGCGCTCTGCTGAAGCCAGTTACCTTCGGAAAAAGAGTTGGTAGCT
CTTGATCCGGCAAACAAACCACCGCTGGTAGCGGTGGTTTTTTTGTTTGCAAGCAGCAGATTACGCGCAG
AAAAAAAGGATCTCAAGAAGATCCTTTGATCTTTTCTACGGGGTCTGACGCTCAGTGGAACGAAAACTCA
CGTTAAGGGATTTTGGTCATGAGATTATCAAAAAGGATCTTCACCTAGATCCTTTTAAATTAAAAATGAA
GTTTTAAATCAATCTAAAGTATATATGAGTAAACTTGGTCTGACAGTTACCAATGCTTAATCAGTGAGGC
ACCTATCTCAGCGATCTGTCTATTTCGTTCATCCATAGTTGCCTGACTCCCCGTCGTGTAGATAACTACG
ATACGGGAGGGCTTACCATCTGGCCCCAGTGCTGCAATGATACCGCGAGACCCACGCTCACCGGCTCCAG
ATTTATCAGCAATAAACCAGCCAGCCGGAAGGGCCGAGCGCAGAAGTGGTCCTGCAACTTTATCCGCCTC
CATCCAGTCTATTAATTGTTGCCGGGAAGCTAGAGTAAGTAGTTCGCCAGTTAATAGTTTGCGCAACGTT
GTTGCCATTGCTACAGGCATCGTGGTGTCACGCTCGTCGTTTGGTATGGCTTCATTCAGCTCCGGTTCCC
AACGATCAAGGCGAGTTACATGATCCCCCATGTTGTGCAAAAAAGCGGTTAGCTCCTTCGGTCCTCCGAT
CGTTGTCAGAAGTAAGTTGGCCGCAGTGTTATCACTCATGGTTATGGCAGCACTGCATAATTCTCTTACT
GTCATGCCATCCGTAAGATGCTTTTCTGTGACTGGTGAGTACTCAACCAAGTCATTCTGAGAATAGTGTA
TGCGGCGACCGAGTTGCTCTTGCCCGGCGTCAATACGGGATAATACCGCGCCACATAGCAGAACTTTAAA
AGTGCTCATCATTGGAAAACGTTCTTCGGGGCGAAAACTCTCAAGGATCTTACCGCTGTTGAGATCCAGT
TCGATGTAACCCACTCGTGCACCCAACTGATCTTCAGCATCTTTTACTTTCACCAGCGTTTCTGGGTGAG
CAAAAACAGGAAGGCAAAATGCCGCAAAAAAGGGAATAAGGGCGACACGGAAATGTTGAATACTCATACT
CTTCCTTTTTCAATATTATTGAAGCATTTATCAGGGTTATTGTCTCATGAGCGGATACATATTTGAATGT
ATTTAGAAAAATAAACAAATAGGGGTTCCGCGCACATTTCCCCGAAAAGTGCCACCTAAATTGTAAGCGT
TAATATTTTGTTAAAATTCGCGTTAAATTTTTGTTAAATCAGCTCATTTTTTAACCAATAGGCCGAAATC
GGCAAAATCCCTTATAAATCAAAAGAATAGACCGAGATAGGGT
[37 nt withheld, positions 7604-7640]
AAAGAACGTGGACTCCAACGTCAAAGG
[49 nt withheld, positions 7668-7716]
T
[91 nt withheld, positions 7718-7808]
G
[124 nt withheld, positions 7810-7933]
CCCATTCGCCATTCAGGCTGCGCAACTGTTGGGAAGGGCGATCGGTGCGGGCCTCTTCGCTATTACGCCA
GCTGGCGAAAGGGGGATGTGCTGCAAGGCGATTAAGTTGGGTAACGCCAGGGTTTTCCCAGTCACGACGT
TGTAAAACGACGGCCAGTGAGCGCGCGTAATACGACTCACTATAGGGCGAATTGACTAGTACATAACTTA
CGGTAAATGGCCCGCCTGGCTGACCGCCCAACGACCCCCGCCCATTGACGTCAATAATGACGTATGTTCC
CATAGTAACGCCAATAGGGACTTTCCATTGACGTCAATGGGTGGAGTATTTACGGTAAACTGCCCACTTG
GCAGTACATCAAGTGTATCATATGCCAAGTACGCCCCCTATTGACGTCAATGACGGTAAATGGCCCGCCT
GGCATTATGCCCAGTACATGACCTTATGGGACTTTCCTACTTGGCAGTACATCTACGTATTAGTCATCGC
TATTACCATGGTGATGCGGTTTTGGCAGTACATCAATGGGCGTGGATAGCGGTTTGACTCACGGGGATTT
CCAAGTCTCCACCCCATTGACGTCAATGGGAGTTTGTTTTGGCACCAAAATCAACGGGACTTTCCAAAAT
GTCGTAACAACTCCGCCCCATTGACGCAAATGGGCGGTAGGCGTGTACGGTGGGAGGTCTATATAAGCAG
CGCGTTTTGCCTGTACT
